>Addgene plasmid #238291 | mscv_EGFP-IRES-NUP98-KDM5A-KS-FtoA | addgene full sequence | sequence record 474364 | Addgene NGS Result
GCAATTCCGCCCCTCTCCCTCCCCCCCCCCTAACGTTACTGGCCGAAGCCGCTTGGAATAAGGCCGGTGT
GCGTTTGTCTATATGTTATTTTCCACCATATTGCCGTCTTTTGGCAATGTGAGGGCCCGGAAACCTGGCC
CTGTCTTCTTGACGAGCATTCCTAGGGGTCTTTCCCCTCTCGCCAAAGGAATGCAAGGTCTGTTGAATGT
CGTGAAGGAAGCAGTTCCTCTGGAAGCTTCTTGAAGACAAACAACGTCTGTAGCGACCCTTTGCAGGCAG
CGGAACCCCCCACCTGGCGACAGGTGCCTCTGCGGCCAAAAGCCACGTGTATAAGATACACCTGCAAAGG
CGGCACAACCCCAGTGCCACGTTGTGAGTTGGATAGTTGTGGAAAGAGTCAAATGGCTCTCCTCAAGCGT
ATTCAACAAGGGGCTGAAGGATGCCCAGAAGGTACCCCATTGTATGGGATCTGATCTGGGGCCTCGGTGC
ACATGCTTTACATGTGTTTAGTCGAGGTTAAAAAAACGTCTAGGCCCCCCGAACCACGGGGACGTGGTTT
TCCTTTGAAAAACACGATGATAAGCTTACCGGTGCCACCATGTTTAACAAATCATTTGGAACACCCTTTG
GGGGTGGCACAGGTGGCTTTGGCACAACTTCAACATTTGGACAGAATACTGGCTTTGGCACTACTAGTGG
AGGGGCATTTGGAACATCTGCATTTGGTTCTAGCAACAATACTGGAGGCCTCTTTGGAAATTCACAGACT
AAACCAGGAGGATTGTTTGGAACCAGTTCATTTAGCCAGCCAGCTACCTCCACAAGCACTGGCTTTGGGT
TTGGTACGTCAACAGGAACAGCAAATACCTTGTTTGGAACTGCAAGCACAGGGACCAGTCTCTTCTCATC
CCAAAACAATGCCTTTGCACAAAATAAACCAACTGGCTTTGGCAATTTTGGAACCAGTACTAGCAGTGGA
GGACTCTTTGGAACCACAAATACCACCTCTAATCCTTTTGGCAGCACATCTGGCTCCCTCTTTGGGCCAA
GTAGTTTTACAGCTGCTCCTACTGGGACTACTATTAAATTTAACCCTCCAACTGGTACAGATACTATGGT
CAAAGCTGGAGTTAGCACTAACATAAGTACCAAGCACCAGTGTATTACTGCTATGAAAGAATATGAAAGC
AAGTCACTAGAGGAACTTCGTTTAGAGGATTATCAGGCTAACAGGAAGGGCCCACAGAACCAGGTGGGAG
CAGGTACCACAACTGGCTTGTTTGGGTCTTCTCCAGCCACTTCCAGCGCAACAGGACTCTTCAGCTCCTC
CACCACTAATTCAGGCTTTGCATATGGTCAGAACAAAACTGCCTTTGGAACTAGTACAACTGGATTTGGA
ACAAATCCAGGTGGTCTCTTTGGCCAACAGAATCAGCAGACTACCAGCCTCTTCAGCAAACCATTTGGCC
AGGCTACAACCACCCAGAACACTGGCTTTTCCTTTGGTAATACCAGCACCATAGGACAGCCAAGCACCAA
CACCATGGGATTATTTGGAGTAACCCAAGCCTCACAGCCTGGAGGTCTTTTTGGGACAGCTACAAACACC
AGCACTGGGACAGCATTTGGAACAGGAACAGGTCTCTTTGGGCAGACCAATACTGGATTTGGTGCTGTTG
GTTCGACCCTGTTTGGCAATAACAAGCTTACTACATTTGGAAGCAGCACAACCAGTGCACCTTCATTTGG
TACAACCAGTGGCGGGCTCTTTGGTTTTGGCACAAATACCAGTGGGAATAGTATTTTTGGAAGTAAACCA
GCACCTGGGACTCTTGGAACTGGGCTTGGTGCAGGATTTGGAACAGCTCTTGGTGCTGGACAGGCATCTT
TGTTTGGGAACAACCAACCTAAGATTGGAGGGCCTCTTGGTACAGGAGCCTTTGGGGCCCCTGGATTTAA
TACTACGACAGCCACTTTGGGCTTTGGAGCCCCCCAGGCCCCAGTAGCTTTGACAGATCCAAATGCTTCT
GCTGCCCAGCAGGCTGTTCTCCAGCAGCACATCAATAGTCTAACATACTCACCTTTTGGAGACTCTCCTC
TCTTCCGGAATCCGATGTCAGACCCTAAGAAGAAGGAAGAGGATGACAGCATGGAAGAGAAACCACTAAA
AGTGAAAGGAAAGGACTCTTCAGAGAAGAAACGGAAACGGAAGCTAGAAAAGGTAGAGCAACTTTTTGGA
GAAGGAAAACAGAAGTCCAAGGAGTTAAAGAAAATGGACAAACCTAGAAAGAAGAAATTAAAATTAGGTG
CAGACAAATCAAAGGAGCTGAATAAACTGGCCAAGAAACTAGCAAAAGAAGAAGAGAGAAAGAAAAAGAA
GGAGAAGGCTGCTGCAGCCAAAGTTGAACTTGTGAAAGAGAGCACTGAAAAGAAAAGAGAGAAAAAGGTG
CTGGACATCCCCTCAAAGTATGACTGGTCAGGAGCAGAGGAGTCTGATGATGAGAATGCTGTGTGCGCAG
CACAGAACTGCCAAAGGCCCTGCAAGGACAAGGTAGACTGGGTACAATGTGATGGTGGCTGTGATGAGTG
GTTTCATCAAGTTTGTGTGGGTGTATCTCCAGAAATGGCTGAAAATGAAGATTACATCTGTATAAACTGT
GCAAAGAAGCAGGGGCCAGTTAGCCCAGGTCCAGCACCACCTCCTTCCTTCATAATGAGCTACAAACTAC
CAATGGAGGATCTTAAAGAGACCAGTATGATGATGATGAATAAGTTGGTTCTAGCGCAGGCTGCTGCTTC
CTGTCTATGAAATTCGCCAGCACAGTGCTCGAGCACGGACATCGACCTGCAGCCAAGCTTATCGATAAAA
TAAAAGATTTTATTTAGTCTCCAGAAAAAGGGGGGAATGAAAGACCCCACCTGTAGGTTTGGCAAGCTAG
CTTAAGTAACGCCATTTTGCAAGGCATGGAAAATACATAACTGAGAATAGAGAAGTTCAGATCAAGGTTA
GGAACAGAGAGACAGCAGAATATGGGCCAAACAGGATATCTGTGGTAAGCAGTTCCTGCCCCGGCTCAGG
GCCAAGAACAGATGGTCCCCAGATGCGGTCCCGCCCTCAGCAGTTTCTAGAGAACCATCAGATGTTTCCA
GGGTGCCCCAAGGACCTGAAATGACCCTGTGCCTTATTTGAACTAACCAATCAGTTCGCTTCTCGCTTCT
GTTCGCGCGCTTCTGCTCCCCGAGCTCAATAAAAGAGCCCACAACCCCTCACTCGGCGCGCCAGTCCTCC
GATAGACTGCGTCGCCCGGGTACCCGTGTATCCAATAAACCCTCTTGCAGTTGCATCCGACTTGTGGTCT
CGCTGTTCCTTGGGAGGGTCTCCTCTGAGTGATTGACTACCCGTCAGCGGGGGTCTTTCATGGGTAACAG
TTTCTTGAAGTTGGAGAACAACATTCTGAGGGTAGGAGTCGAATATTAAGTAATCCTGACTCAATTAGCC
ACTGTTTTGAATCCACATACTCCAATACTCCTGAAATAGTTCATTATGGACAGCGCAGAAAGAGCTGGGG
AGAATTGTGAAATTGTTATCCGCTCACAATTCCACACAACATACGAGCCGGAAGCATAAAGTGTAAAGCC
TGGGGTGCCTAATGAGTGAGCTAACTCACATTAATTGCGTTGCGCTCACTGCCCGCTTTCCAGTCGGGAA
ACCTGTCGTGCCAGCTGCATTAATGAATCGGCCAACGCGCGGGGAGAGGCGGTTTGCGTATTGGGCGCTC
TTCCGCTTCCTCGCTCACTGACTCGCTGCGCTCGGTCGTTCGGCTGCGGCGAGCGGTATCAGCTCACTCA
AAGGCGGTAATACGGTTATCCACAGAATCAGGGGATAACGCAGGAAAGAACATGTGAGCAAAAGGCCAGC
AAAAGGCCAGGAACCGTAAAAAGGCCGCGTTGCTGGCGTTTTTCCATAGGCTCCGCCCCCCTGACGAGCA
TCACAAAAATCGACGCTCAAGTCAGAGGTGGCGAAACCCGACAGGACTATAAAGATACCAGGCGTTTCCC
CCTGGAAGCTCCCTCGTGCGCTCTCCTGTTCCGACCCTGCCGCTTACCGGATACCTGTCCGCCTTTCTCC
CTTCGGGAAGCGTGGCGCTTTCTCATAGCTCACGCTGTAGGTATCTCAGTTCGGTGTAGGTCGTTCGCTC
CAAGCTGGGCTGTGTGCACGAACCCCCCGTTCAGCCCGACCGCTGCGCCTTATCCGGTAACTATCGTCTT
GAGTCCAACCCGGTAAGACACGACTTATCGCCACTGGCAGCAGCCACTGGTAACAGGATTAGCAGAGCGA
GGTATGTAGGCGGTGCTACAGAGTTCTTGAAGTGGTGGCCTAACTACGGCTACACTAGAAGAACAGTATT
TGGTATCTGCGCTCTGCTGAAGCCAGTTACCTTCGGAAAAAGAGTTGGTAGCTCTTGATCCGGCAAACAA
ACCACCGCTGGTAGCGGTGGTTTTTTTGTTTGCAAGCAGCAGATTACGCGCAGAAAAAAAGGATCTCAAG
AAGATCCTTTGATCTTTTCTACGGGGTCTGACGCTCAGTGGAACGAAAACTCACGTTAAGGGATTTTGGT
CATGAGATTATCAAAAAGGATCTTCACCTAGATCCTTTTAAATTAAAAATGAAGTTTTAAATCAATCTAA
AGTATATATGAGTAAACTTGGTCTGACAGTTACCAATGCTTAATCAGTGAGGCACCTATCTCAGCGATCT
GTCTATTTCGTTCATCCATAGTTGCCTGACTCCCCGTCGTGTAGATAACTACGATACGGGAGGGCTTACC
ATCTGGCCCCAGTGCTGCAATGATACCGCGAGACCCACGCTCACCGGCTCCAGATTTATCAGCAATAAAC
CAGCCAGCCGGAAGGGCCGAGCGCAGAAGTGGTCCTGCAACTTTATCCGCCTCCATCCAGTCTATTAATT
GTTGCCGGGAAGCTAGAGTAAGTAGTTCGCCAGTTAATAGTTTGCGCAACGTTGTTGCCATTGCTACAGG
CATCGTGGTGTCACGCTCGTCGTTTGGTATGGCTTCATTCAGCTCCGGTTCCCAACGATCAAGGCGAGTT
ACATGATCCCCCATGTTGTGCAAAAAAGCGGTTAGCTCCTTCGGTCCTCCGATCGTTGTCAGAAGTAAGT
TGGCCGCAGTGTTATCACTCATGGTTATGGCAGCACTGCATAATTCTCTTACTGTCATGCCATCCGTAAG
ATGCTTTTCTGTGACTGGTGAGTACTCAACCAAGTCATTCTGAGAATAGTGTATGCGGCGACCGAGTTGC
TCTTGCCCGGCGTCAATACGGGATAATACCGCGCCACATAGCAGAACTTTAAAAGTGCTCATCATTGGAA
AACGTTCTTCGGGGCGAAAACTCTCAAGGATCTTACCGCTGTTGAGATCCAGTTCGATGTAACCCACTCG
TGCACCCAACTGATCTTCAGCATCTTTTACTTTCACCAGCGTTTCTGGGTGAGCAAAAACAGGAAGGCAA
AATGCCGCAAAAAAGGGAATAAGGGCGACACGGAAATGTTGAATACTCATACTCTTCCTTTTTCAATATT
ATTGAAGCATTTATCAGGGTTATTGTCTCATGAGCGGATACATATTTGAATGTATTTAGAAAAATAAACA
AATAGGGGTTCCGCGCACATTTCCCCGAAAAGTGCCACCTGACGTCTAAGAAACCATTATTATCATGACA
TTAACCTATAAAAATAGGCGTATCACGAGGCCCTTTCGTCTCGCGCGTTTCGGTGATGACGGTGAAAACC
TCTGACACATGCAGCTCCCGGAGACGGTCACAGCTTGTCTGTAAGCGGATGCCGGGAGCAGACAAGCCCG
TCAGGGCGCGTCAGCGGGTGTTGGCGGGTGTCGGGGCTGGCTTAACTATGCGGCATCAGAGCAGATTGTA
CTGAGAGTGCACCATATGCGGTGTGAAATACCGCACAGATGCGTAAGGAGAAAATACCGCATCAGGCGCC
ATTCGCCATTCAGGCTGCGCAACTGTTGGGAAGGGCGATCGGTGCGGGCCTCTTCGCTATTACGCCAGCT
GGCGAAAGGGGGATGTGCTGCAAGGCGATTAAGTTGGGTAACGCCAGGGTTTTCCCAGTCACGACGTTGT
AAAACGACGGCGCAAGGAATGGTGCATGCAAGGAGATGGCGCCCAACAGTCCCCCGGCCACGGGGCCTGC
CACCATACCCACGCCGAAACAAGCGCTCATGAGCCCGAAGTGGCGAGCCCGATCTTCCCCATCGGTGATG
TCGGCGATATAGGCGCCAGCAACCGCACCTGTGGCGCCGGTGATGCCGGCCACGATGCGTCCGGCGTAGA
GGCGATTAGTCCAATTTGTTAAAGACAGGATATCAGTGGTCCAGGCTCTAGTTTTGACTCAACAATATCA
CCAGCTGAAGCCTATAGAGTACGAGCCATAGATAAAATAAAAGATTTTATTTAGTCTCCAGAAAAAGGGG
GGAATGAAAGACCCCACCTGTAGGTTTGGCAAGCTAGCTTAAGTAACGCCATTTTGCAAGGCATGGAAAA
TACATAACTGAGAATAGAGAAGTTCAGATCAAGGTTAGGAACAGAGAGACAGCAGAATATGGGCCAAACA
GGATATCTGTGGTAAGCAGTTCCTGCCCCGGCTCAGGGCCAAGAACAGATGGTCCCCAGATGCGGTCCCG
CCCTCAGCAGTTTCTAGAGAACCATCAGATGTTTCCAGGGTGCCCCAAGGACCTGAAATGACCCTGTGCC
TTATTTGAACTAACCAATCAGTTCGCTTCTCGCTTCTGTTCGCGCGCTTCTGCTCCCCGAGCTCAATAAA
AGAGCCCACAACCCCTCACTCGGCGCGCCAGTCCTCCGATAGACTGCGTCGCCCGGGTACCCGTATTCCC
AATAAAGCCTCTTGCTGTTTGCATCCGAATCGTGGACTCGCTGATCCTTGGGAGGGTCTCCTCAGATTGA
TTGACTGCCCACCTCGGGGGTCTTTCATTTGGAGGTTCCACCGAGATTTGGAGACCCCTGCCCAGGGACC
ACCGACCCCCCCGCCGGGAGGTAAGCTGGCCAGCGGTCGTTTCGTGTCTGTCTCTGTCTTTGTGCGTGTT
TGTGCCGGCATCTAATGTTTGCGCCTGCGTCTGTACTAGTTAGCTAACTAGCTCTGTATCTGGCGGACCC
GTGGTGGAACTGACGAGTTCTGAACACCCGGCCGCAACCCTGGGAGACGTCCCAGGGACTTTGGGGGCCG
TTTTTGTGGCCCGACCTGAGGAAGGGAGTCGATGTGGAATCCGACCCCGTCAGGATATGTGGTTCTGGTA
GGAGACGAGAACCTAAAACAGTTCCCGCCTCCGTCTGAATTTTTGCTTTCGGTTTGGAACCGAAGCCGCG
CGTCTTGTCTGCTGCAGCGCTGCAGCATCGTTCTGTGTTGTCTCTGTCTGACTGTGTTTCTGTATTTGTC
TGAAAATTAGGGCCAGACTGTTACCACTCCCTTAAGTTTGACCTTAGGTCACTGGAAAGATGTCGAGCGG
ATCGCTCACAACCAGTCGGTAGATGTCAAGAAGAGACGTTGGGTTACCTTCTGCTCTGCAGAATGGCCAA
CCTTTAACGTCGGATGGCCGCGAGACGGCACCTTTAACCGAGACCTCATCACCCAGGTTAAGATCAAGGT
CTTTTCACCTGGCCCGCATGGACACCCAGACCAGGTCCCCTACATCGTGACCTGGGAAGCCTTGGCTTTT
GACCCCCCTCCCTGGGTCAAGCCCTTTGTACACCCTAAGCCTCCGCCTCCTCTTCCTCCATCCGCCCCGT
CTCTCCCCCTTGAACCTCCTCGTTCGACCCCGCCTCGATCCTCCCTTTATCCAGCCCTCACTCCTTCTCT
AGGCGCCGGAATTGAAGATCAACGTACGCCACCATGGTGAGCAAGGGCGAGGAGCTGTTCACCGGGGTGG
TGCCCATCCTGGTCGAGCTGGACGGCGACGTAAACGGCCACAAGTTCAGCGTGTCTGGCGAGGGCGAGGG
CGATGCCACCTACGGCAAGCTGACCCTGAAGTTCATCTGCACCACCGGCAAGCTGCCCGTGCCCTGGCCC
ACCCTCGTGACCACCCTGACCTACGGCGTGCAGTGCTTCAGCCGCTACCCCGACCACATGAAGCAGCACG
ACTTCTTCAAGTCCGCCATGCCCGAAGGCTACGTCCAGGAGCGCACCATCTTCTTCAAGGACGACGGCAA
CTACAAGACCCGCGCCGAGGTGAAGTTCGAGGGCGACACCCTGGTGAACCGCATCGAGCTGAAGGGCATC
GACTTCAAGGAGGACGGCAACATCCTGGGGCACAAGCTGGAGTACAACTACAACAGCCACAACGTCTATA
TCATGGCCGACAAGCAGAAGAACGGCATCAAGGCGAACTTCAAGATCCGCCACAACATCGAGGACGGCAG
CGTGCAGCTCGCCGACCACTACCAGCAGAACACCCCCATCGGCGACGGCCCCGTGCTGCTGCCCGACAAC
CACTACCTGAGCACCCAGTCCGCCCTGAGCAAAGACCCCAACGAGAAGCGCGATCACATGGTCCTGCTGG
AGTTCGTGACCGCCGCCGGGATCACTCTCGGCATGGACGAGCTGTACAAGTAATGAGGATCCGCGGCCGC
ACTAGA
Features (pLannotate 1.2.2; 20 found; start..end, strand, type, name):
    121..583     +  misc_feature   IRES: internal ribosome entry site (IRES) of the encephalomyocarditis virus (EMCV)
    600..2141    +  CDS            NUP98 (fragment): NUP98_HUMAN - Also known as ADAR2. Experimental evidence at protein level: Swiss-Prot protein existence level 1. (Microbial infection) Binds HIV-1 capsid-nucleocapsid (HIV-1 CA-NC) complexes and may thereby promote the integration of the virus in the host nucleus (in vitro) (PubMed:23523133). Binding affinity to HIV-1 CA-NC complexes bearing the capsid change ASN-74-ASP is reduced (in vitro) (PubMed:23523133). From Homo sapiens (Human).
   2139..2756    +  CDS            KDM5A (fragment): KDM5A_HUMAN - Also known as JARID1A, RBBP2, RBP2 From Homo sapiens (Human).
   2907..3421    +  LTR            3' LTR: 3' long terminal repeat from murine embryonic stem cell virus
   3583..3599    -  protein_bind   lac operator: The lac repressor binds to the lac operator to inhibit transcription in E. coli. This inhibition can be relieved by adding lactose or isopropyl-β-D-thiogalactopyranoside (IPTG). lac repressor encoded by lacI
   3607..3637    -  promoter       lac promoter: promoter for the E. coli lac operon
   3652..3673    -  protein_bind   CAP binding site: CAP binding activates transcription in the presence of cAMP. E. coli catabolite activator protein
   3686..3778    -  CDS            lacI (fragment): lac repressor; lacI; The lac repressor binds to the lac operator to inhibit transcription in E. coli. This inhibition can be relieved by adding lactose or isopropyl-β-D-thiogalactopyranoside (IPTG).
   3961..4549    -  rep_origin     ori: high-copy-number ColE1/pMB1/pBR322/pUC origin of replication
   4720..5580    -  CDS            AmpR: β-lactamase; bla; confers resistance to ampicillin, carbenicillin, and related antibiotics
   5581..5685    -  promoter       AmpR promoter: bla
   5780..5815    +  CDS            rop (fragment): Rop protein, which maintains plasmids at low copy number; rop
   5917..6016    +  misc_feature   bom (fragment): basis of mobility region from pBR322
   6022..6171    -  CDS            lacZα (fragment): LacZα fragment of β-galactosidase; lacZ fragment
   6171..6372    -  CDS            TcR (fragment): tetracycline efflux protein; tet; confers resistance to tetracycline
   6373..6471    +  CDS            env (fragment): murine leukemia virus gPr80 envelope polyprotein precursor; env; proteolytically cleaved into gp70SU and p15TM subunits
   6513..7029    +  LTR            5' LTR: 5' long terminal repeat from murine embryonic stem cell virus
   7093..7434    +  misc_feature   MESV Ψ: packaging signal of murine embryonic stem cell virus
   7501..7917    +  CDS            gag (truncated): truncated Moloney murine leukemia virus (MMLV) gag gene lacking the start codon
   7944..8663    +  CDS            EGFP: the original enhanced GFP (Yang et al., 1996) mammalian codon-optimized
