[The description below was written by a language model from this plasmid's Addgene catalogue record and pLannotate feature annotations shown in this document.]
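Description:
mscv_EGFP-IRES-NUP98-KDM5A-KS-FtoA is a gammaretroviral (MSCV, murine stem cell virus) mammalian expression vector of about 8.7 kb, built by Gibson assembly for overexpression of a modified human NUP98-KDM5A fusion together with a fluorescent marker. It is propagated in E. coli through a high-copy ColE1/pUC-type origin and selected with ampicillin via the β-lactamase gene. The remaining bacterial annotations (fragments of lacI, lacZα, rop, bom and the tetracycline resistance gene, plus a lac promoter/operator) are backbone remnants rather than functional parts.

The viral portion consists of the MESV-derived 5' LTR, the Ψ packaging signal, a truncated gag segment lacking its start codon that extends the packaging region, and the 3' LTR. No separate internal promoter is annotated, so transcription of the payload is presumably driven by the 5' LTR, as is usual for MSCV vectors. That transcript is bicistronic: EGFP is translated first by cap-dependent initiation, and an EMCV IRES then directs translation of the downstream fusion, which joins an N-terminal fragment of NUP98 to a C-terminal fragment of the histone demethylase KDM5A (JARID1A). EGFP therefore marks transfected or transduced cells without being fused to the oncofusion.

The "KS-FtoA" suffix is not resolved in the feature table. The associated publication title concerns a micropeptide "killswitch" used to probe condensate microenvironments, so the suffix most likely denotes a killswitch tag carrying phenylalanine-to-alanine substitutions, but the record does not define it or state its role. Because gag, pol and env are not supplied intact, making retroviral particles would require packaging functions in trans.
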