Addgene plasmid #238291: mscv_EGFP-IRES-NUP98-KDM5A-KS-FtoA
Purpose: For overexpression of EGFP-IRES-NUP98-KDM5A-KS-FtoA
Depositing lab: Denes Hnisz. Depositing organization: Max Planck Institute for Molecular Genetics. Publication: Probing condensate microenvironments with a micropeptide killswitch. Zhang Y, Stoppelkamp I, Fernandez-Pernas P, Allram M, Charman M, Magalhaes AP, Piedavent-Salomon M, Sommer G, Sung YC, Meyer K, Grams N, Halko E, Dongre S, Meierhofer D, Malszycki M, Ilik IA, Aktas T, Kraushar ML, Vastenhouw N, Weitzman MD, Grebien F, Niskanen H, Hnisz D. Nature. 2025 Jun 4. doi: 10.1038/s41586-025-09141-5. PubMed 40468084.
Backbone
  Vector backbone: mscv
  Vector type: Mammalian Expression
Growth in bacteria
  Bacterial resistance: Ampicillin, 100 μg/mL
  Growth temperature: 37°C
  Growth strain: DH5alpha
  Copy number: High Copy
Gene/Insert
  Gene/Insert name: EGFP-IRES-NUP98-KDM5A-KS-FtoA
  Species: H. sapiens (human)
  Cloning method: Gibson Cloning
Terms and licenses: Academic/Nonprofit Terms; Industry Terms: Not Available to Industry
How to cite: mscv_EGFP-IRES-NUP98-KDM5A-KS-FtoA was a gift from Denes Hnisz (Addgene plasmid # 238291 ; http://n2t.net/addgene:238291 ; RRID:Addgene_238291)
